Addgene plasmid #237223: pQE-80L-V4-ELP-EEP13
Purpose: Expresses micelle-forming elastin-like polypeptide (ELP)-endosomal escape peptide (EEP) fusion construct in bacteria
Depositing lab: Elliot Chaikof. Depositing organization: Beth Israel Deaconess Medical Center. Publication: Self-assembling protein nanoparticles for cytosolic delivery of nucleic acids and proteins. Eweje F, Ibrahim V, Shajii A, Walsh ML, Ahmad K, Alrefai A, Miyasato D, Davis JR, Ham H, Li K, Roehrl M, Haller CA, Liu DR, Chen J, Chaikof EL. Nat Biotechnol. 2025 May 15. doi: 10.1038/s41587-025-02664-2. PubMed 40374955.
Backbone
  Vector backbone: pQE80-L
  Backbone size w/o insert (bp): 4499
  Total vector size (bp): 6758
  Vector type: Bacterial Expression
Growth in bacteria
  Bacterial resistance: Ampicillin, 100 μg/mL
  Growth temperature: 37°C
  Growth strain: DH5alpha
  Growth instructions: Depositing lab uses use Top10f' for expansion and BL21*DE3 for protein expression.
  Copy number: High Copy
Gene/Insert
  Gene/Insert name: V4-ELP-EEP13
  Species: Synthetic
  Tag / fusion protein: 6xHis (N terminal on insert)
Terms and licenses: Academic/Nonprofit Terms; Industry Terms: Not Available to Industry
How to cite: pQE-80L-V4-ELP-EEP13 was a gift from Elliot Chaikof (Addgene plasmid # 237223 ; http://n2t.net/addgene:237223 ; RRID:Addgene_237223)
