[The description below was written by a language model from this plasmid's Addgene catalogue record and pLannotate feature annotations shown in this document.]
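Description:
pQE-80L-V4-ELP-EEP13 is a 6,758 bp bacterial expression plasmid built on the pQE80-L backbone for producing a synthetic recombinant protein in E. coli. It replicates from a high-copy ColE1/pMB1-type origin and is selected with ampicillin through a β-lactamase (AmpR) gene driven by its own promoter. The annotation also detects a chloramphenicol acetyltransferase (cat) coding sequence preceded by only a fragment of its promoter. This is a carry-over of the backbone, and the catalogue entry lists ampicillin as the only resistance. A pBR322-derived bom region and a short rop fragment are also present.

The payload is V4-ELP-EEP13, a synthetic fusion of an elastin-like polypeptide (ELP) with an endosomal escape peptide (EEP), carrying an N-terminal 6xHis tag for affinity purification. The insert itself is not annotated in the feature table, but it presumably occupies the roughly 2 kb gap between the His tag and the lambda t0 terminator. Transcription comes from the bacteriophage T5 promoter, which is recognised by the host's own RNA polymerase and is controlled by lac operator sequences. The plasmid supplies its own lac repressor from a lacI gene under the stronger lacIq promoter. Expression is therefore kept tightly off until induced with IPTG, and this does not depend on the lacI status of the host strain. The lambda t0 and rrnB T1 terminators limit read-through.

According to the record, the expressed ELP-EEP fusion forms micelles. The associated work concerns self-assembling protein nanoparticles for cytosolic delivery of nucleic acids and proteins. The plasmid therefore serves as the production vector for this nanoparticle-forming component.
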