Features (pLannotate 1.2.2; 16 found; start..end, strand, type, name):
     10..54      +  promoter       T5 promoter: bacteriophage T5 promoter for E. coli RNA polymerase, with embedded lac operator
     62..78      +  protein_bind   lac operator: The lac repressor binds to the lac operator to inhibit transcription in E. coli. This inhibition can be relieved by adding lactose or isopropyl-β-D-thiogalactopyranoside (IPTG). lac repressor encoded by lacI
    136..153     +  CDS            7xHis (fragment): 6xHis affinity tag
   2215..2309    +  terminator     lambda t0 terminator: transcription terminator from phage lambda
   2324..2352    +  promoter       cat promoter (fragment): promoter of the E. coli cat gene encoding chloramphenicol acetyltransferase
   2353..3009    +  CDS            cat: CAT_ECOLX - Experimental evidence at protein level: Swiss-Prot protein existence level 1. This enzyme is an effector of chloramphenicol resistance in bacteria. From Escherichia coli. This protein is used as a marker in many commonly used cloning vectors, such as pACYC184.
   3077..3163    +  terminator     rrnB T1 terminator: Escherichia coli rrnB; transcription terminator T1 from the E. coli rrnB gene
   3186..3203    -  promoter       tet promoter (fragment): E. coli promoter for tetracycline efflux protein gene
   3222..3243    -  protein_bind   CAP binding site: CAP binding activates transcription in the presence of cAMP. E. coli catabolite activator protein
   3256..4338    -  CDS            lacI: lac repressor; lacI; The lac repressor binds to the lac operator to inhibit transcription in E. coli. This inhibition can be relieved by adding lactose or isopropyl-β-D-thiogalactopyranoside (IPTG).
   4339..4416    -  promoter       lacIq promoter: lacI (mutant); In the lacIq allele, a single base change in the promoter boosts expression of the lacI gene about 10-fold.
   4465..4506    +  CDS            rop (fragment): Rop protein, which maintains plasmids at low copy number; rop
   4608..4748    +  misc_feature   bom: basis of mobility region from pBR322
   4934..5522    -  rep_origin     ori: high-copy-number ColE1/pMB1/pBR322/pUC origin of replication
   5693..6553    -  CDS            AmpR: β-lactamase; bla; confers resistance to ampicillin, carbenicillin, and related antibiotics
   6554..6658    -  promoter       AmpR promoter: bla
>Addgene plasmid #237223 | pQE-80L-V4-ELP-EEP13 | addgene full sequence | sequence record 481076 | Addgene NGS Result
CTCGAGAAATCATAAAAAATTTATTTGCTTTGTGAGCGGATAACAATTATAATAGATTCAATTGTGAGCG
GATAACAATTTCACACAGAATTCATTAAAGAGGAGAAATTAACTATGGGCGGTGGCCGTGGTTCTCATCA
CCATCACCATCACGGATCCGTACCCGGGGCTGGTGTTCCAGGAGGCGGAGTCCCGGGTGCCGGCGTGCCA
GGTGGTGGCGTTCCGGGTGCGGGTGTTCCTGGCGCGGGTGTTCCGGGTGGTGGTGTGCCAGGCGCGGGTG
TGCCGGGTGGTGGCGTTCCGGGTGCCGGTGTGCCGGGTGCCGGTGTACCGGGTGGTGGCGTCCCAGGCGC
GGGTGTTCCGGGCGGTGGCGTCCCGGGTGCTGGCGTTCCGGGTGCAGGCGTTCCGGGCGGTGGTGTCCCG
GGTGCAGGCGTGCCGGGCGGGGGCGTGCCGGGTGCTGGCGTGCCGGGTGCTGGCGTGCCTGGCGGAGGCG
TCCCGGGCGCTGGCGTGCCGGGTGGTGGCGTGCCGGGTGCCGGTGTTCCGGGAGCAGGGGTCCCTGGTGG
CGGCGTTCCGGGTGCGGGCGTTCCGGGCGGAGGCGTTCCGGGCGCGGGTGTTCCGGGTGCAGGCGTGCCA
GGTGGTGGCGTGCCGGGCGCGGGTGTTCCGGGTGGCGGCGTTCCGGGCGCGGGTGTGCCGGGTGCAGGCG
TTCCGGGTGGCGGGGTTCCGGGTGCGGGTGTTCCGGGCGGAGGCGTGCCGGGTGCGGGTGTGCCGGGCGC
GGGTGTACCGGGCGGCGGCGTTCCGGGCGCTGGCGTGCCGGGTGGTGGCGTCCCAGGCGCAGGCGTACCC
GGGGCTGGTGTTCCAGGAGGCGGAGTCCCGGGTGCCGGCGTGCCAGGTGGTGGGGTACCGGGTGCCGGCT
GTTGCTGTTGCGGTGGCGGTATACCAGGTCATGGCATCCCGGGTCACGGTGTACCAGGCTATGGTATTCC
GGGTCACGGCATCCCAGGCCATGGTATTCCAGGTCATGGCATCCCGGGTCACGGTGTACCAGGCTATGGT
ATTCCGGGTCACGGCATCCCAGGCCATGGTATTCCAGGTCATGGCATCCCGGGTCACGGTGTACCAGGCT
ATGGTATTCCGGGTCACGGCATCCCAGGCCATGGTATTCCAGGTCATGGCATCCCGGGTCACGGTGTACC
AGGCTATGGTATTCCGGGTCACGGCATCCCAGGCCATGGTATTCCAGGTCATGGCATCCCGGGTCACGGT
GTACCAGGCTATGGTATTCCGGGTCACGGCATCCCAGGCCATGGTATTCCAGGTCATGGCATCCCGGGTC
ACGGTGTACCAGGCTATGGTATTCCGGGTCACGGCATCCCAGGCCATGGTATTCCAGGTCATGGCATCCC
GGGTCACGGTGTACCAGGCTATGGTATTCCGGGTCACGGCATCCCAGGCCATGGTATTCCAGGTCATGGC
ATCCCGGGTCACGGTGTACCAGGCTATGGTATTCCGGGTCACGGCATCCCAGGCCATGGTATTCCAGGTC
ATGGCATCCCGGGTCACGGTGTACCAGGCTATGGTATTCCGGGTCACGGCATCCCAGGCCATGGTATTCC
AGGTCATGGCATCCCGGGTCACGGTGTACCAGGCTATGGTATTCCGGGTCACGGCATCCCAGGCCATGGT
ATTCCAGGTCATGGCATCCCGGGTCACGGTGTACCAGGCTATGGTATTCCGGGTCACGGCATCCCAGGCC
ATGGTATTCCAGGTCATGGCATCCCGGGTCACGGTGTACCAGGCTATGGTATTCCGGGTCACGGCATCCC
AGGCCATGGTATTCCAGGTCATGGCATCCCGGGTCACGGTGTACCAGGCTATGGTATTCCGGGTCACGGC
ATCCCAGGCCATGGTATTCCAGGTCATGGCATCCCGGGTCACGGTGTACCAGGCTATGGTATTCCGGGTC
ACGGCATCCCAGGCCATGGTATTCCAGGTCATGGCATCCCGGGTCACGGTGTACCAGGCTATGGTATTCC
GGGTCACGGCATCCCAGGCCATGGTATTCCAGGCTATGGTAAGAATTGGAAAGGAATAGCTGGGATGGCA
AAGAAGTTGCTGGGCAAGAACTGGGGTGGTAGCGGTGGCGGCTCCGTGAATTGGAAAAAGATCCTGGGTA
AAATCATTAAAGTTGTCAAATAAAAGCTTAATTAGCTGAGCTTGGACTCCTGTTGATAGATCCAGTAATG
ACCTCAGAACTCCATCTGGATTTGTTCAGAACGCTCGGTTGCCGCCGGGCGTTTTTTATTGGTGAGAATC
CAAGCTAGCTTGGCGAGATTTTCAGGAGCTAAGGAAGCTAAAATGGAGAAAAAAATCACTGGATATACCA
CCGTTGATATATCCCAATGGCATCGTAAAGAACATTTTGAGGCATTTCAGTCAGTTGCTCAATGTACCTA
TAACCAGACCGTTCAGCTGGATATTACGGCCTTTTTAAAGACCGTAAAGAAAAATAAGCACAAGTTTTAT
CCGGCCTTTATTCACATTCTTGCCCGCCTGATGAATGCTCATCCGGAATTTCGTATGGCAATGAAAGACG
GTGAGCTGGTGATATGGGATAGTGTTCACCCTTGTTACACCGTTTTCCATGAGCAAACTGAAACGTTTTC
ATCGCTCTGGAGTGAATACCACGACGATTTCCGGCAGTTTCTACACATATATTCGCAAGATGTGGCGTGT
TACGGTGAAAACCTGGCCTATTTCCCTAAAGGGTTTATTGAGAATATGTTTTTCGTCTCAGCCAATCCCT
GGGTGAGTTTCACCAGTTTTGATTTAAACGTGGCCAATATGGACAACTTCTTCGCCCCCGTTTTCACCAT
GGGCAAATATTATACGCAAGGCGACAAGGTGCTGATGCCGCTGGCGATTCAGGTTCATCATGCCGTTTGT
GATGGCTTCCATGTCGGCAGAATGCTTAATGAATTACAACAGTACTGCGATGAGTGGCAGGGCGGGGCGT
AATTTTTTTAAGGCAGTTATTGGTGCCCTTAAACGCCTGGGGTAATGACTCTCTAGCTTGAGGCATCAAA
TAAAACGAAAGGCTCAGTCGAAAGACTGGGCCTTTCGTTTTATCTGTTGTTTGTCGGTGAACGCTCTCCT
GAGTAGGACAAATCCGCCCTCTAGATTACGTGCAGTCGATGATAAGCTGTCAAACATGAGAATTGTGCCT
AATGAGTGAGCTAACTTACATTAATTGCGTTGCGCTCACTGCCCGCTTTCCAGTCGGGAAACCTGTCGTG
CCAGCTGCATTAATGAATCGGCCAACGCGCGGGGAGAGGCGGTTTGCGTATTGGGCGCCAGGGTGGTTTT
TCTTTTCACCAGTGAGACGGGCAACAGCTGATTGCCCTTCACCGCCTGGCCCTGAGAGAGTTGCAGCAAG
CGGTCCACGCTGGTTTGCCCCAGCAGGCGAAAATCCTGTTTGATGGTGGTTAACGGCGGGATATAACATG
AGCTGTCTTCGGTATCGTCGTATCCCACTACCGAGATATCCGCACCAACGCGCAGCCCGGACTCGGTAAT
GGCGCGCATTGCGCCCAGCGCCATCTGATCGTTGGCAACCAGCATCGCAGTGGGAACGATGCCCTCATTC
AGCATTTGCATGGTTTGTTGAAAACCGGACATGGCACTCCAGTCGCCTTCCCGTTCCGCTATCGGCTGAA
TTTGATTGCGAGTGAGATATTTATGCCAGCCAGCCAGACGCAGACGCGCCGAGACAGAACTTAATGGGCC
CGCTAACAGCGCGATTTGCTGGTGACCCAATGCGACCAGATGCTCCACGCCCAGTCGCGTACCGTCTTCA
TGGGAGAAAATAATACTGTTGATGGGTGTCTGGTCAGAGACATCAAGAAATAACGCCGGAACATTAGTGC
AGGCAGCTTCCACAGCAATGGCATCCTGGTCATCCAGCGGATAGTTAATGATCAGCCCACTGACGCGTTG
CGCGAGAAGATTGTGCACCGCCGCTTTACAGGCTTCGACGCCGCTTCGTTCTACCATCGACACCACCACG
CTGGCACCCAGTTGATCGGCGCGAGATTTAATCGCCGCGACAATTTGCGACGGCGCGTGCAGGGCCAGAC
TGGAGGTGGCAACGCCAATCAGCAACGACTGTTTGCCCGCCAGTTGTTGTGCCACGCGGTTGGGAATGTA
ATTCAGCTCCGCCATCGCCGCTTCCACTTTTTCCCGCGTTTTCGCAGAAACGTGGCTGGCCTGGTTCACC
ACGCGGGAAACGGTCTGATAAGAGACACCGGCATACTCTGCGACATCGTATAACGTTACTGGTTTCACAT
TCACCACCCTGAATTGACTCTCTTCCGGGCGCTATCATGCCATACCGCGAAAGGTTTTGCACCATTCGAT
GGTGTCGGAATTTCGGGCAGCGTTGGGTCCTGGCCACGGGTGCGCATGATCTAGAGCTGCCTCGCGCGTT
TCGGTGATGACGGTGAAAACCTCTGACACATGCAGCTCCCGGAGACGGTCACAGCTTGTCTGTAAGCGGA
TGCCGGGAGCAGACAAGCCCGTCAGGGCGCGTCAGCGGGTGTTGGCGGGTGTCGGGGCGCAGCCATGACC
CAGTCACGTAGCGATAGCGGAGTGTATACTGGCTTAACTATGCGGCATCAGAGCAGATTGTACTGAGAGT
GCACCATATGCGGTGTGAAATACCGCACAGATGCGTAAGGAGAAAATACCGCATCAGGCGCTCTTCCGCT
TCCTCGCTCACTGACTCGCTGCGCTCGGTCGTTCGGCTGCGGCGAGCGGTATCAGCTCACTCAAAGGCGG
TAATACGGTTATCCACAGAATCAGGGGATAACGCAGGAAAGAACATGTGAGCAAAAGGCCAGCAAAAGGC
CAGGAACCGTAAAAAGGCCGCGTTGCTGGCGTTTTTCCATAGGCTCCGCCCCCCTGACGAGCATCACAAA
AATCGACGCTCAAGTCAGAGGTGGCGAAACCCGACAGGACTATAAAGATACCAGGCGTTTCCCCCTGGAA
GCTCCCTCGTGCGCTCTCCTGTTCCGACCCTGCCGCTTACCGGATACCTGTCCGCCTTTCTCCCTTCGGG
AAGCGTGGCGCTTTCTCATAGCTCACGCTGTAGGTATCTCAGTTCGGTGTAGGTCGTTCGCTCCAAGCTG
GGCTGTGTGCACGAACCCCCCGTTCAGCCCGACCGCTGCGCCTTATCCGGTAACTATCGTCTTGAGTCCA
ACCCGGTAAGACACGACTTATCGCCACTGGCAGCAGCCACTGGTAACAGGATTAGCAGAGCGAGGTATGT
AGGCGGTGCTACAGAGTTCTTGAAGTGGTGGCCTAACTACGGCTACACTAGAAGGACAGTATTTGGTATC
TGCGCTCTGCTGAAGCCAGTTACCTTCGGAAAAAGAGTTGGTAGCTCTTGATCCGGCAAACAAACCACCG
CTGGTAGCGGTGGTTTTTTTGTTTGCAAGCAGCAGATTACGCGCAGAAAAAAAGGATCTCAAGAAGATCC
TTTGATCTTTTCTACGGGGTCTGACGCTCAGTGGAACGAAAACTCACGTTAAGGGATTTTGGTCATGAGA
TTATCAAAAAGGATCTTCACCTAGATCCTTTTAAATTAAAAATGAAGTTTTAAATCAATCTAAAGTATAT
ATGAGTAAACTTGGTCTGACAGTTACCAATGCTTAATCAGTGAGGCACCTATCTCAGCGATCTGTCTATT
TCGTTCATCCATAGTTGCCTGACTCCCCGTCGTGTAGATAACTACGATACGGGAGGGCTTACCATCTGGC
CCCAGTGCTGCAATGATACCGCGAGACCCACGCTCACCGGCTCCAGATTTATCAGCAATAAACCAGCCAG
CCGGAAGGGCCGAGCGCAGAAGTGGTCCTGCAACTTTATCCGCCTCCATCCAGTCTATTAATTGTTGCCG
GGAAGCTAGAGTAAGTAGTTCGCCAGTTAATAGTTTGCGCAACGTTGTTGCCATTGCTACAGGCATCGTG
GTGTCACGCTCGTCGTTTGGTATGGCTTCATTCAGCTCCGGTTCCCAACGATCAAGGCGAGTTACATGAT
CCCCCATGTTGTGCAAAAAAGCGGTTAGCTCCTTCGGTCCTCCGATCGTTGTCAGAAGTAAGTTGGCCGC
AGTGTTATCACTCATGGTTATGGCAGCACTGCATAATTCTCTTACTGTCATGCCATCCGTAAGATGCTTT
TCTGTGACTGGTGAGTACTCAACCAAGTCATTCTGAGAATAGTGTATGCGGCGACCGAGTTGCTCTTGCC
CGGCGTCAATACGGGATAATACCGCGCCACATAGCAGAACTTTAAAAGTGCTCATCATTGGAAAACGTTC
TTCGGGGCGAAAACTCTCAAGGATCTTACCGCTGTTGAGATCCAGTTCGATGTAACCCACTCGTGCACCC
AACTGATCTTCAGCATCTTTTACTTTCACCAGCGTTTCTGGGTGAGCAAAAACAGGAAGGCAAAATGCCG
CAAAAAAGGGAATAAGGGCGACACGGAAATGTTGAATACTCATACTCTTCCTTTTTCAATATTATTGAAG
CATTTATCAGGGTTATTGTCTCATGAGCGGATACATATTTGAATGTATTTAGAAAAATAAACAAATAGGG
GTTCCGCGCACATTTCCCCGAAAAGTGCCACCTGACGTCTAAGAAACCATTATTATCATGACATTAACCT
ATAAAAATAGGCGTATCACGAGGCCCTTTCGTCTTCAC
